Addgene plasmid #74490: pBLO1811_Cas9_noNLS_human
Purpose: Human codon optimized plasmid to express Cas9 t2a mCherry w/o NLS and a sgRNA
Depositing lab: David Savage. Depositing organization: University of California, Berkeley. Publication: Profiling of engineering hotspots identifies an allosteric CRISPR-Cas9 switch. Oakes BL, Nadler DC, Flamholz A, Fellmann C, Staahl BT, Doudna JA, Savage DF. Nat Biotechnol. 2016 May 2. doi: 10.1038/nbt.3528. PubMed 27136077.
Backbone
  Vector backbone: px330
  Vector type: Mammalian Expression
Growth in bacteria
  Bacterial resistance: Ampicillin, 100 μg/mL
  Growth temperature: 37°C
  Growth strain: DH5alpha
  Copy number: High Copy
Gene/Insert
  Gene/Insert name: Cas9 (alt name: allosterically regulated Cas9)
  Species: H. sapiens (human)
  Cloning method: Restriction Enzyme; 5′ cloning site bsaI (destroyed during cloning); 3′ cloning site bsaI (destroyed during cloning)
  Sequencing primers: 5′ GAGGGCCTATTTCCCATGATTCCT; 3′ TTCCTCATTTTATTAGGAAAGGACAGTGG
Resource information
  A portion of this plasmid was derived from a plasmid made by: pX330 with modified inserts
Terms and licenses: Academic/Nonprofit Terms; Industry Terms: Not Available to Industry
How to cite: pBLO1811_Cas9_noNLS_human was a gift from David Savage (Addgene plasmid # 74490 ; http://n2t.net/addgene:74490 ; RRID:Addgene_74490)
