[The description below was written by a language model from this plasmid's Addgene catalogue record and pLannotate feature annotations shown in this document.]
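Description:
pBLO1811_Cas9_noNLS_human is a 9,152 bp mammalian expression plasmid derived from the pX330 all-in-one CRISPR backbone, carrying modified inserts. It is maintained in E. coli at high copy through a ColE1/pUC-type origin and selected with ampicillin via the bla (AmpR) gene and its promoter. The annotation also picks up an M13/f1-type phage origin, a single AAV2 ITR left over from the parental backbone, and small bom and rop fragments. With only one ITR annotated, the record does not indicate use as an AAV packaging vector.

The plasmid contains two expression units. A human U6 RNA polymerase III promoter drives a single guide RNA built on the Streptococcus pyogenes scaffold, annotated here as tracrRNA and gRNA scaffold fragments. The record does not state a particular spacer or target. Downstream, a hybrid promoter made of the CMV enhancer, chicken β-actin promoter and a hybrid intron drives human codon-optimized S. pyogenes Cas9. The software annotates Cas9 as overlapping N- and C-terminal portions, which together correspond to one continuous coding region. According to the catalogue entry, Cas9 lacks nuclear localization signals and is linked through a T2A self-cleaving peptide to mCherry, so transfected cells can be identified by red fluorescence while Cas9 and the reporter are produced as separate proteins. The T2A itself is not annotated but fits the short gap between Cas9 and mCherry. A bGH polyadenylation signal terminates the transcript.

The insert was introduced using BsaI sites that were destroyed during cloning. The alternative insert name and the associated work on an allosteric Cas9 switch suggest the plasmid belongs to a set for testing engineered, regulatable Cas9 in human cells, though its exact role there is not stated.
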