Features (pLannotate 1.2.2; 18 found; start..end, strand, type, name):
      1..589     +  rep_origin     ori: high-copy-number ColE1/pMB1/pBR322/pUC origin of replication
    651..891     +  promoter       U6 promoter: RNA polymerase III promoter for human U6 snRNA
    936..1003    +  misc_RNA       tracrRNA (fragment): trans-activating CRISPR RNA for the Streptococcus pyogenes CRISPR/Cas9 system
   1010..1053    +  misc_RNA       gRNA scaffold (fragment): guide RNA scaffold for the Streptococcus pyogenes CRISPR/Cas9 system
   1100..1385    +  enhancer       CMV enhancer: human cytomegalovirus immediate early enhancer; contains an 18-bp deletion relative to the standard CMV enhancer
   1387..1664    +  promoter       chicken β-actin promoter: No description available
   1665..1893    +  intron         hybrid intron: hybrid between chicken β-actin (CBA) and minute virus of mice (MMV) introns (Gray et al., 2011)
   1931..3647    +  CDS            Cas9(N) (fragment): N-terminal portion of Streptococcus pyogenes Cas9 (Zetsche et al., 2015)
   3534..6032    +  CDS            Cas9(C): C-terminal portion of Streptococcus pyogenes Cas9 (Zetsche et al., 2015)
   6108..6815    +  CDS            mCherry: mCherry is a basic (constitutively fluorescent) red fluorescent protein published in 2004, derived from Discosoma sp.. It is reported to be a very rapidly-maturing monomer with low acid sensitivity.
   6849..6960    +  polyA_signal   bGH poly(A) signal: bovine growth hormone polyadenylation signal
   7065..7205    +  repeat_region  AAV2 ITR: inverted terminal repeat of adeno-associated virus serotype 2 inverted
   7210..7261    -  misc_feature   bom (fragment): basis of mobility region from pBR322
   7280..7660    +  rep_origin     M13 ori (sequence partly withheld): M13 bacteriophage origin of replication; arrow indicates direction of (+) strand synthesis
   7736..7785    -  misc_feature   bom (fragment): basis of mobility region from pBR322
   7887..7922    -  CDS            rop (fragment): Rop protein, which maintains plasmids at low copy number; rop
   8017..8121    +  promoter       AmpR promoter: bla
   8122..8982    +  CDS            AmpR: β-lactamase; bla; confers resistance to ampicillin, carbenicillin, and related antibiotics
>Addgene plasmid #74490 | pBLO1811_Cas9_noNLS_human | depositor full sequence | sequence record 140494 | pBLO1811_Cas9_noNLS_human sequence 9152 bps
TTGAGATCCTTTTTTTCTGCGCGTAATCTGCTGCTTGCAAACAAAAAAACCACCGCTACCAGCGGTGGTT
TGTTTGCCGGATCAAGAGCTACCAACTCTTTTTCCGAAGGTAACTGGCTTCAGCAGAGCGCAGATACCAA
ATACTGTCCTTCTAGTGTAGCCGTAGTTAGGCCACCACTTCAAGAACTCTGTAGCACCGCCTACATACCT
CGCTCTGCTAATCCTGTTACCAGTGGCTGCTGCCAGTGGCGATAAGTCGTGTCTTACCGGGTTGGACTCA
AGACGATAGTTACCGGATAAGGCGCAGCGGTCGGGCTGAACGGGGGGTTCGTGCACACAGCCCAGCTTGG
AGCGAACGACCTACACCGAACTGAGATACCTACAGCGTGAGCTATGAGAAAGCGCCACGCTTCCCGAAGG
GAGAAAGGCGGACAGGTATCCGGTAAGCGGCAGGGTCGGAACAGGAGAGCGCACGAGGGAGCTTCCAGGG
GGAAACGCCTGGTATCTTTATAGTCCTGTCGGGTTTCGCCACCTCTGACTTGAGCGTCGATTTTTGTGAT
GCTCGTCAGGGGGGCGGAGCCTATGGAAAAACGCCAGCAACGCGGCCTTTTTACGGTTCCTGGCCTTTTG
CTGGCCTTTTGCTCACATGTGAGGGCCTATTTCCCATGATTCCTTCATATTTGCATATACGATACAAGGC
TGTTAGAGAGATAATTGGAATTAATTTGACTGTAAACACAAAGATATTAGTACAAAATACGTGACGTAGA
AAGTAATAATTTCTTGGGTAGTTTGCAGTTTTAAAATTATGTTTTAAAATGGACTATCATATGCTTACCG
TAACTTGAAAGTATTTCGATTTCTTGGCTTTATATATCTTGTGGAAAGGACGAAACACCGGGTCTTCGAG
AAGACCTGTTTAAGAGCTATGCTGGAAACAGCATAGCAAGTTTAAATAAGGCTAGTCCGTTATCAACTTG
AAAAAGTGGCACCGAGTCGGTGCTTTTTTGTTTTAGAGCTAGAAATAGCAAGTTAAAATAAGGCTAGTCC
GTTTTTAGCGCGTGCGCCAATTCTGCAGACAAATGGCTCTAGAGGTACCCGTTACATAACTTACGGTAAA
TGGCCCGCCTGGCTGACCGCCCAACGACCCCCGCCCATTGACGTCAATAGTAACGCCAATAGGGACTTTC
CATTGACGTCAATGGGTGGAGTATTTACGGTAAACTGCCCACTTGGCAGTACATCAAGTGTATCATATGC
CAAGTACGCCCCCTATTGACGTCAATGACGGTAAATGGCCCGCCTGGCATTGTGCCCAGTACATGACCTT
ATGGGACTTTCCTACTTGGCAGTACATCTACGTATTAGTCATCGCTATTACCATGGTCGAGGTGAGCCCC
ACGTTCTGCTTCACTCTCCCCATCTCCCCCCCCTCCCCACCCCCAATTTTGTATTTATTTATTTTTTAAT
TATTTTGTGCAGCGATGGGGGCGGGGGGGGGGGGGGGGCGCGCGCCAGGCGGGGCGGGGCGGGGCGAGGG
GCGGGGCGGGGCGAGGCGGAGAGGTGCGGCGGCAGCCAATCAGAGCGGCGCGCTCCGAAAGTTTCCTTTT
ATGGCGAGGCGGCGGCGGCGGCGGCCCTATAAAAAGCGAAGCGCGCGGCGGGCGGGAGTCGCTGCGACGC
TGCCTTCGCCCCGTGCCCCGCTCCGCCGCCGCCTCGCGCCGCCCGCCCCGGCTCTGACTGACCGCGTTAC
TCCCACAGGTGAGCGGGCGGGACGGCCCTTCTCCTCCGGGCTGTAATTAGCTGAGCAAGAGGTAAGGGTT
TAAGGGATGGTTGGTTGGTGGGGTATTAATGTTTAATTACCTGGAGCACCTGCCTGAAATCACTTTTTTT
CAGGTTGGACCGGTATGGATTACAAAGACGATGACGATAAGGACAAGAAGTACAGCATCGGCCTGGACAT
CGGCACCAACTCTGTGGGCTGGGCCGTGATCACCGACGAGTACAAGGTGCCCAGCAAGAAATTCAAGGTG
CTGGGCAACACCGACCGGCACAGCATCAAGAAGAACCTGATCGGAGCCCTGCTGTTCGACAGCGGCGAAA
CAGCCGAGGCCACCCGGCTGAAGAGAACCGCCAGAAGAAGATACACCAGACGGAAGAACCGGATCTGCTA
TCTGCAAGAGATCTTCAGCAACGAGATGGCCAAGGTGGACGACAGCTTCTTCCACAGACTGGAAGAGTCC
TTCCTGGTGGAAGAGGATAAGAAGCACGAGCGGCACCCCATCTTCGGCAACATCGTGGACGAGGTGGCCT
ACCACGAGAAGTACCCCACCATCTACCACCTGAGAAAGAAACTGGTGGACAGCACCGACAAGGCCGACCT
GCGGCTGATCTATCTGGCCCTGGCCCACATGATCAAGTTCCGGGGCCACTTCCTGATCGAGGGCGACCTG
AACCCCGACAACAGCGACGTGGACAAGCTGTTCATCCAGCTGGTGCAGACCTACAACCAGCTGTTCGAGG
AAAACCCCATCAACGCCAGCGGCGTGGACGCCAAGGCCATCCTGTCTGCCAGACTGAGCAAGAGCAGACG
GCTGGAAAATCTGATCGCCCAGCTGCCCGGCGAGAAGAAGAATGGCCTGTTCGGCAACCTGATTGCCCTG
AGCCTGGGCCTGACCCCCAACTTCAAGAGCAACTTCGACCTGGCCGAGGATGCCAAACTGCAGCTGAGCA
AGGACACCTACGACGACGACCTGGACAACCTGCTGGCCCAGATCGGCGACCAGTACGCCGACCTGTTTCT
GGCCGCCAAGAACCTGTCCGACGCCATCCTGCTGAGCGACATCCTGAGAGTGAACACCGAGATCACCAAG
GCCCCCCTGAGCGCCTCTATGATCAAGAGATACGACGAGCACCACCAGGACCTGACCCTGCTGAAAGCTC
TCGTGCGGCAGCAGCTGCCTGAGAAGTACAAAGAGATTTTCTTCGACCAGAGCAAGAACGGCTACGCCGG
CTACATTGACGGCGGAGCCAGCCAGGAAGAGTTCTACAAGTTCATCAAGCCCATCCTGGAAAAGATGGAC
GGCACCGAGGAACTGCTCGTGAAGCTGAACAGAGAGGACCTGCTGCGGAAGCAGCGGACCTTCGACAACG
GCAGCATCCCCCACCAGATCCACCTGGGAGAGCTGCACGCCATTCTGCGGCGGCAGGAAGATTTTTACCC
ATTCCTGAAGGACAACCGGGAAAAGATCGAGAAGATCCTGACCTTCCGCATCCCCTACTACGTGGGCCCT
CTGGCCAGGGGAAACAGCAGATTCGCCTGGATGACCAGAAAGAGCGAGGAAACCATCACCCCCTGGAACT
TCGAGGAAGTGGTGGACAAGGGCGCTTCCGCCCAGAGCTTCATCGAGCGGATGACCAACTTCGATAAGAA
CCTGCCCAACGAGAAGGTGCTGCCCAAGCACAGCCTGCTGTACGAGTACTTCACCGTGTATAACGAGCTG
ACCAAAGTGAAATACGTGACCGAGGGAATGAGAAAGCCCGCCTTCCTGAGCGGCGAGCAGAAAAAGGCCA
TCGTGGACCTGCTGTTCAAGACCAACCGGAAAGTGACCGTGAAGCAGCTGAAAGAGGACTACTTCAAGAA
AATCGAGTGCTTCGACTCCGTGGAAATCTCCGGCGTGGAAGATCGGTTCAACGCCTCCCTGGGCACATAC
CACGATCTGCTGAAAATTATCAAGGACAAGGACTTCCTGGACAATGAGGAAAACGAGGACATTCTGGAAG
ATATCGTGCTGACCCTGACACTGTTTGAGGACAGAGAGATGATCGAGGAACGGCTGAAAACCTATGCCCA
CCTGTTCGACGACAAAGTGATGAAGCAGCTGAAGCGGCGGAGATACACCGGCTGGGGCAGGCTGAGCCGG
AAGCTGATCAACGGCATCCGGGACAAGCAGTCCGGCAAGACAATCCTGGATTTCCTGAAGTCCGACGGCT
TCGCCAACAGAAACTTCATGCAGCTGATCCACGACGACAGCCTGACCTTTAAAGAGGACATCCAGAAAGC
CCAGGTGTCCGGCCAGGGCGATAGCCTGCACGAGCACATTGCCAATCTGGCCGGCAGCCCCGCCATTAAG
AAGGGCATCCTGCAGACAGTGAAGGTGGTGGACGAGCTCGTGAAAGTGATGGGCCGGCACAAGCCCGAGA
ACATCGTGATCGAAATGGCCAGAGAGAACCAGACCACCCAGAAGGGACAGAAGAACAGCCGCGAGAGAAT
GAAGCGGATCGAAGAGGGCATCAAAGAGCTGGGCAGCCAGATCCTGAAAGAACACCCCGTGGAAAACACC
CAGCTGCAGAACGAGAAGCTGTACCTGTACTACCTGCAGAATGGGCGGGATATGTACGTGGACCAGGAAC
TGGACATCAACCGGCTGTCCGACTACGATGTGGACCATATCGTGCCTCAGAGCTTTCTGAAGGACGACTC
CATCGACAACAAGGTGCTGACCAGAAGCGACAAGAACCGGGGCAAGAGCGACAACGTGCCCTCCGAAGAG
GTCGTGAAGAAGATGAAGAACTACTGGCGGCAGCTGCTGAACGCCAAGCTGATTACCCAGAGAAAGTTCG
ACAATCTGACCAAGGCCGAGAGAGGCGGCCTGAGCGAACTGGATAAGGCCGGCTTCATCAAGAGACAGCT
GGTGGAAACCCGGCAGATCACAAAGCACGTGGCACAGATCCTGGACTCCCGGATGAACACTAAGTACGAC
GAGAATGACAAGCTGATCCGGGAAGTGAAAGTGATCACCCTGAAGTCCAAGCTGGTGTCCGATTTCCGGA
AGGATTTCCAGTTTTACAAAGTGCGCGAGATCAACAACTACCACCACGCCCACGACGCCTACCTGAACGC
CGTCGTGGGAACCGCCCTGATCAAAAAGTACCCTAAGCTGGAAAGCGAGTTCGTGTACGGCGACTACAAG
GTGTACGACGTGCGGAAGATGATCGCCAAGAGCGAGCAGGAAATCGGCAAGGCTACCGCCAAGTACTTCT
TCTACAGCAACATCATGAACTTTTTCAAGACCGAGATTACCCTGGCCAACGGCGAGATCCGGAAGCGGCC
TCTGATCGAGACAAACGGCGAAACCGGGGAGATCGTGTGGGATAAGGGCCGGGATTTTGCCACCGTGCGG
AAAGTGCTGAGCATGCCCCAAGTGAATATCGTGAAAAAGACCGAGGTGCAGACAGGCGGCTTCAGCAAAG
AGTCTATCCTGCCCAAGAGGAACAGCGATAAGCTGATCGCCAGAAAGAAGGACTGGGACCCTAAGAAGTA
CGGCGGCTTCGACAGCCCCACCGTGGCCTATTCTGTGCTGGTGGTGGCCAAAGTGGAAAAGGGCAAGTCC
AAGAAACTGAAGAGTGTGAAAGAGCTGCTGGGGATCACCATCATGGAAAGAAGCAGCTTCGAGAAGAATC
CCATCGACTTTCTGGAAGCCAAGGGCTACAAAGAAGTGAAAAAGGACCTGATCATCAAGCTGCCTAAGTA
CTCCCTGTTCGAGCTGGAAAACGGCCGGAAGAGAATGCTGGCCTCTGCCGGCGAACTGCAGAAGGGAAAC
GAACTGGCCCTGCCCTCCAAATATGTGAACTTCCTGTACCTGGCCAGCCACTATGAGAAGCTGAAGGGCT
CCCCCGAGGATAATGAGCAGAAACAGCTGTTTGTGGAACAGCACAAGCACTACCTGGACGAGATCATCGA
GCAGATCAGCGAGTTCTCCAAGAGAGTGATCCTGGCCGACGCTAATCTGGACAAAGTGCTGTCCGCCTAC
AACAAGCACCGGGATAAGCCCATCAGAGAGCAGGCCGAGAATATCATCCACCTGTTTACCCTGACCAATC
TGGGAGCCCCTGCCGCCTTCAAGTACTTTGACACCACCATCGACCGGAAGAGGTACACCAGCACCAAAGA
GGTGCTGGACGCCACCCTGATCCACCAGAGCATCACCGGCCTGTACGAGACACGGATCGACCTGTCTCAG
CTGGGAGGCGACGGATCCGAATCCGGCAGTGGAGAGGGCAGAGGAAGTCTGCTAACATGCGGTGACGTCG
AGGAGAATCCTGGCCCAATGGTGAGCAAGGGCGAGGAGGATAACATGGCCATCATCAAGGAGTTCATGCG
CTTCAAGGTGCACATGGAGGGCTCCGTGAACGGCCACGAGTTCGAGATCGAGGGCGAGGGCGAGGGCCGC
CCCTACGAGGGCACCCAGACCGCCAAGCTGAAGGTGACCAAGGGTGGCCCCCTGCCCTTCGCCTGGGACA
TCCTGTCCCCTCAGTTCATGTACGGCTCCAAGGCCTACGTGAAGCACCCCGCCGACATCCCCGACTACTT
GAAGCTGTCCTTCCCCGAGGGCTTCAAGTGGGAGCGCGTGATGAACTTCGAGGACGGCGGCGTGGTGACC
GTGACCCAGGACTCCTCCCTGCAGGACGGCGAGTTCATCTACAAGGTGAAGCTGCGCGGCACCAACTTCC
CCTCCGACGGCCCCGTAATGCAGAAGAAAACCATGGGCTGGGAGGCCTCCTCCGAGCGGATGTACCCCGA
GGACGGCGCCCTGAAGGGCGAGATCAAGCAGAGGCTGAAGCTGAAGGACGGCGGCCACTACGACGCTGAG
GTCAAGACCACCTACAAGGCCAAGAAGCCCGTGCAGCTGCCCGGCGCCTACAACGTCAACATCAAGTTGG
ACATCACCTCCCACAACGAGGACTACACCATCGTGGAACAGTACGAACGCGCCGAGGGCCGCCACTCCAC
CGGCGGCATGGACGAGCTGTACAAGTAAGAATTCCTAGAGCTCGCTGATCAGCCTCGACTGTGCCTTCTA
GTTGCCAGCCATCTGTTGTTTGCCCCTCCCCCGTGCCTTCCTTGACCCTGGAAGGTGCCACTCCCACTGT
CCTTTCCTAATAAAATGAGGAAATTGCATCGCATTGTCTGAGTAGGTGTCATTCTATTCTGGGGGGTGGG
GTGGGGCAGGACAGCAAGGGGGAGGATTGGGAAGAGAATAGCAGGCATGCTGGGGAGCGGCCGCAGGAAC
CCCTAGTGATGGAGTTGGCCACTCCCTCTCTGCGCGCTCGCTCGCTCACTGAGGCCGGGCGACCAAAGGT
CGCCCGACGCCCGGGCTTTGCCCGGGCGGCCTCAGTGAGCGAGCGAGCGCGCAGCTGCCTGCAGGGGCGC
CTGATGCGGTATTTTCTCCTTACGCATCTGTGCGGTATTTCACACCGCATA
[142 nt withheld, positions 7262-7403]
C
[141 nt withheld, positions 7405-7545]
CCTTTGACGTTGGAGTCCACGTTCTTT
[37 nt withheld, positions 7573-7609]
ACCCTATCTCGGGCTATTCTTTTGATTTATAAGGGATTTTGCCGATTTCGGCCTATTGGTTAAAAAATGA
GCTGATTTAACAAAAATTTAACGCGAATTTTAACAAAATATTAACGTTTACAATTTTATGGTGCACTCTC
AGTACAATCTGCTCTGATGCCGCATAGTTAAGCCAGCCCCGACACCCGCCAACACCCGCTGACGCGCCCT
GACGGGCTTGTCTGCTCCCGGCATCCGCTTACAGACAAGCTGTGACCGTCTCCGGGAGCTGCATGTGTCA
GAGGTTTTCACCGTCATCACCGAAACGCGCGAGACGAAAGGGCCTCGTGATACGCCTATTTTTATAGGTT
AATGTCATGATAATAATGGTTTCTTAGACGTCAGGTGGCACTTTTCGGGGAAATGTGCGCGGAACCCCTA
TTTGTTTATTTTTCTAAATACATTCAAATATGTATCCGCTCATGAGACAATAACCCTGATAAATGCTTCA
ATAATATTGAAAAAGGAAGAGTATGAGTATTCAACATTTCCGTGTCGCCCTTATTCCCTTTTTTGCGGCA
TTTTGCCTTCCTGTTTTTGCTCACCCAGAAACGCTGGTGAAAGTAAAAGATGCTGAAGATCAGTTGGGTG
CACGAGTGGGTTACATCGAACTGGATCTCAACAGCGGTAAGATCCTTGAGAGTTTTCGCCCCGAAGAACG
TTTTCCAATGATGAGCACTTTTAAAGTTCTGCTATGTGGCGCGGTATTATCCCGTATTGACGCCGGGCAA
GAGCAACTCGGTCGCCGCATACACTATTCTCAGAATGACTTGGTTGAGTACTCACCAGTCACAGAAAAGC
ATCTTACGGATGGCATGACAGTAAGAGAATTATGCAGTGCTGCCATAACCATGAGTGATAACACTGCGGC
CAACTTACTTCTGACAACGATCGGAGGACCGAAGGAGCTAACCGCTTTTTTGCACAACATGGGGGATCAT
GTAACTCGCCTTGATCGTTGGGAACCGGAGCTGAATGAAGCCATACCAAACGACGAGCGTGACACCACGA
TGCCTGTAGCAATGGCAACAACGTTGCGCAAACTATTAACTGGCGAACTACTTACTCTAGCTTCCCGGCA
ACAATTAATAGACTGGATGGAGGCGGATAAAGTTGCAGGACCACTTCTGCGCTCGGCCCTTCCGGCTGGC
TGGTTTATTGCTGATAAATCTGGAGCCGGTGAGCGTGGAAGCCGCGGTATCATTGCAGCACTGGGGCCAG
ATGGTAAGCCCTCCCGTATCGTAGTTATCTACACGACGGGGAGTCAGGCAACTATGGATGAACGAAATAG
ACAGATCGCTGAGATAGGTGCCTCACTGATTAAGCATTGGTAACTGTCAGACCAAGTTTACTCATATATA
CTTTAGATTGATTTAAAACTTCATTTTTAATTTAAAAGGATCTAGGTGAAGATCCTTTTTGATAATCTCA
TGACCAAAATCCCTTAACGTGAGTTTTCGTTCCACTGAGCGTCAGACCCCGTAGAAAAGATCAAAGGATC
TTC
