>Addgene plasmid #74490 | pBLO1811_Cas9_noNLS_human | addgene partial sequence | sequence record 146922 | hU6-F 5'-GAGGGCCTATTTCCCATGATT-3'
AGAGATAATTGGAATTAATTTGACTGTAAACACAAAGATATTAGTACAAAATACGTGACGTAGAAAGTAA
TAATTTCTTGGGTAGTTTGCAGTTTTAAAATTATGTTTTAAAATGGACTATCATATGCTTACCGTAACTT
GAAAGTATTTCGATTTCTTGGCTTTATATATCTTGTGGAAAGGACGAAACACCGGGTCTTCGAGAAGACC
TGTTTAAGAGCTATGCTGGAAACAGCATAGCAAGTTTAAATAAGGCTAGTCCGTTATCAACTTGAAAAAG
TGGCACCGAGTCGGTGCTTTTTTGTTTTAGAGCTAGAAATAGCAAGTTAAAATAAGGCTAGTCCGTTTTT
AGCGCGTGCGCCAATTCTGCAGACAAATGGCTCTAGAGGTACCCGTTACATAACTTACGGTAAATGGCCC
GCCTGGCTGACCGCCCAACGACCCCCGCCCATTGACGTCAATAGTAACGCCAATAGGGACTTTCCATTGA
CGTCAATGGGTGGAGTATTTACGGTAAACTGCCCACTTGGCAGTACATCAAGTGTATCATATGCCAAGTA
CGCCCCCTATTGACGTCAATGACGGTAAATGGCCCGCCTGGCATTGTGCCCAGTACATGACCTTATGGGA
CTTTCCTACTTGGCAGTACATCTACGTATTAGTCATCGCTATTACCATGGTCGAGGTGAGCC
