>Addgene plasmid #74490 | pBLO1811_Cas9_noNLS_human | addgene partial sequence | sequence record 147080 | mCherry-R 5'-TTGGTCACCTTCAGCTTGG-3'
CTCGATCTCGAACTCGTGGCCGTTCACGGAGCCCTCCATGTGCACCTTGAAGCGCATGAACTCCTTGATG
ATGGCCATGTTATCCTCCTCGCCCTTGCTCACCATTGGGCCAGGATTCTCCTCGACGTCACCGCATGTTA
GCAGACTTCCTCTGCCCTCTCCACTGCCGGATTCGGATCCGTCGCCTCCCAGCTGAGACAGGTCGATCCG
TGTCTCGTACAGGCCGGTGATGCTCTGGTGGATCAGGGTGGCGTCCAGCACCTCTTTGGTGCTGGTGTAC
CTCTTCCGGTCGATGGTGGTGTCAAAGTACTTGAAGGCGGCAGGGGCTCCCAGATTGGTCAGGGTAAACA
GGTGGATGATATTCTCGGCCTGCTCTCTGATGGGCTTATCCCGGTGCTTGTTGTAGGCGGACAGCACTTT
GTCCAGATTAGCGTCGGCCAGGATCACTCTCTTGGAGAACTCGCTGATCTGCTCGATGATCTCGTCCAGG
TAGTGCTTGTGCTGTTCCACAAACAGCTGTTTCTGCTCATTATCCTCGGGGGAGCCCTTCAGCTTCTCAT
AGTGGCTGGCCAGGTACAGGAAGTTCACATATTTGGAGGGCAGGGCCAGTTCGTTTCCCTTCTGCAGTTC
GCCGGCAGAGGCCAGCATTCTCTTCCGGCCGTT
