>Addgene plasmid #74490 | pBLO1811_Cas9_noNLS_human | addgene partial sequence | sequence record 149345 | pCBhProF2 5'-agggtttaagggatggttgg-3'
CTGGAGCACTGCCTGAATCACTTTTTTTCAGGTTGGACCGGTATGGATTACAAAGACGATGACGATAAGG
ACAAGAAGTACAGCATCGGCCTGGACATCGGCACCAACTCTGTGGGCTGGGCCGTGATCACCGACGAGTA
CAAGGTGCCCAGCAAGAAATTCAAGGTGCTGGGCAACACCGACCGGCACAGCATCAAGAAGAACCTGATC
GGAGCCCTGCTGTTCGACAGCGGCGAAACAGCCGAGGCCACCCGGCTGAAGAGAACCGCCAGAAGAAGAT
ACACCAGACGGAAGAACCGGATCTGCTATCTGCAAGAGATCTTCAGCAACGAGATGGCCAAGGTGGACGA
CAGCTTCTTCCACAGACTGGAAGAGTCCTTCCTGGTGGAAGAGGATAAGAAGCACGAGCGGCACCCCATC
TTCGGCAACATCGTGGACGAGGTGGCCTACCACGAGAAGTACCCCACCATCTACCACCTGAGAAAGAAAC
TGGTGGACAGCACCGACAAGGCCGACCTGCGGCTGATCTATCTGGCCCTGGCCCACATGATCAAGTTCCG
GGGCCACTTCCTGATCGAGGGCGACCTGAACCCCGACAACAGCGACGTGGACAAGCTGTTCATCCAGCTG
GTGCAGACCTACAACCAGCTGTTCGAGGAAAACCCCATCAACGCCAGCGGCGTGGACGCCAAG
