>Addgene plasmid #74490 | pBLO1811_Cas9_noNLS_human | addgene partial sequence | sequence record 149346 | hCas9-REC2-F 5'-CACGAGAAGTACCCCACCATC-3'
GCGGCTGATCTATCTGGCCCTGGCCCACATGATCACGTTCCGGGGCCACTTCCTGATCGAGGGCGACCTG
AACCCCGACAACAGCGACGTGGACAAGCTGTTCATCCAGCTGGTGCAGACCTACAACCAGCTGTTCGAGG
AAAACCCCATCAACGCCAGCGGCGTGGACGCCAAGGCCATCCTGTCTGCCAGACTGAGCAAGAGCAGACG
GCTGGAAAATCTGATCGCCCAGCTGCCCGGCGAGAAGAAGAATGGCCTGTTCGGAAACCTGATTGCCCTG
AGCCTGGGCCTGACCCCCAACTTCAAGAGCAACTTCGACCTGGCCGAGGATGCCAAACTGCAGCTGAGCA
AGGACACCTACGACGACGACCTGGACAACCTGCTGGCCCAGATCGGCGACCAGTACGCCGACCTGTTTCT
GGCCGCCAAGAACCTGTCCGACGCCATCCTGCTGAGCGACATCCTGAGAGTGAACACCGAGATCACCAAG
GCCCCCCTGAGCGCCTCTATGATCAAGAGATACGACGAGCACCACCAGGACCTGACCCTGCTGAAAGCTC
TCGTGC
